>Addgene plasmid #85200 | GeNL/pcDNA3 | addgene full sequence | sequence record 242006 | Addgene NGS Result
TGCCGCATAGTTAAGCCAGTATCTGCTCCCTGCTTGTGTGTTGGAGGTCGCTGAGTAGTGCGCGAGCAAA
ATTTAAGCTACAACAAGGCAAGGCTTGACCGACAATTGCATGAAGAATCTGCTTAGGGTTAGGCGTTTTG
CGCTGCTTCGCGATGTACGGGCCAGATATACGCGTTGACATTGATTATTGACTAGTTATTAATAGTAATC
AATTACGGGGTCATTAGTTCATAGCCCATATATGGAGTTCCGCGTTACATAACTTACGGTAAATGGCCCG
CCTGGCTGACCGCCCAACGACCCCCGCCCATTGACGTCAATAATGACGTATGTTCCCATAGTAACGCCAA
TAGGGACTTTCCATTGACGTCAATGGGTGGAGTATTTACGGTAAACTGCCCACTTGGCAGTACATCAAGT
GTATCATATGCCAAGTACGCCCCCTATTGACGTCAATGACGGTAAATGGCCCGCCTGGCATTATGCCCAG
TACATGACCTTATGGGACTTTCCTACTTGGCAGTACATCTACGTATTAGTCATCGCTATTACCATGGTGA
TGCGGTTTTGGCAGTACATCAATGGGCGTGGATAGCGGTTTGACTCACGGGGATTTCCAAGTCTCCACCC
CATTGACGTCAATGGGAGTTTGTTTTGGCACCAAAATCAACGGGACTTTCCAAAATGTCGTAACAACTCC
GCCCCATTGACGCAAATGGGCGGTAGGCGTGTACGGTGGGAGGTCTATATAAGCAGAGCTCTCTGGCTAA
CTAGAGAACCCACTGCTTACTGGCTTATCGAAATTAATACGACTCACTATAGGGAGACCCAAGCTTGGTA
CCGAGCTCGGATCCGATGGTGTCCAAGGGCGAAGAGGACAACATGGCCAGCCTGCCTGCCACCCACGAGC
TGCACATCTTCGGCAGCATCAACGGCGTGGACTTCGACATGGTGGGACAGGGCACCGGCAACCCCAACGA
CGGCTACGAGGAACTGAACCTGAAGTCCACAAAGGGCGACCTGCAGTTCAGCCCCTGGATTCTGGTGCCC
CACATCGGCTACGGCTTCCACCAGTACCTGCCCTACCCCGACGGCATGAGCCCTTTCCAGGCCGCTATGG
TGGATGGCAGCGGCTACCAGGTGCACCGGACCATGCAGTTTGAGGACGGCGCCAGCCTGACCGTGAACTA
CCGGTACACATACGAGGGCAGCCACATCAAGGGCGAGGCCCAAGTGAAGGGCACAGGCTTTCCAGCCGAC
GGCCCCGTGATGACCAATAGCCTGACAGCCGCCGACTGGTGCAGAAGCAAGAAAACCTACCCCAATGACA
AGACCATCATCAGCACCTTCAAGTGGTCCTACACCACCGGCAATGGCAAGCGGTACAGAAGCACCGCCCG
GACCACCTACACCTTCGCCAAACCTATGGCCGCCAACTACCTGAAGAACCAGCCTATGTACGTGTTCCGC
AAGACCGAGCTGAAGCACTCCAAGACAGAACTGAACTTCAAAGAGTGGCAGAAAGCCTTCACCGGGTTTG
AAGATTTCGTTGGGGACTGGCGACAGACAGCCGGCTACAACCTGGACCAAGTCCTTGAACAGGGAGGTGT
GTCCAGTTTGTTTCAGAATCTCGGGGTGTCCGTAACTCCGATCCAAAGGATTGTCCTGAGCGGTGAAAAT
GGGCTGAAGATCGACATCCATGTCATCATCCCGTATGAAGGTCTGAGCGGCGACCAAATGGGCCAGATCG
AAAAAATTTTTAAGGTGGTGTACCCTGTGGATGATCATCACTTTAAGGTGATCCTGCACTATGGCACACT
GGTAATCGACGGGGTTACGCCGAACATGATCGACTATTTCGGACGGCCGTATGAAGGCATCGCCGTGTTC
GACGGCAAAAAGATCACTGTAACAGGGACCCTGTGGAACGGCAACAAAATTATCGACGAGCGCCTGATCA
ACCCCGACGGCTCCCTGCTGTTCCGAGTAACCATCAACGGAGTGACCGGCTGGCGGCTGTGCGAACGCAT
TCTGGCGTAAGAATTCTGCAGATATCCATCACACTGGCGGCCGCTCGAGCATGCATCTAGAGGGCCCTAT
TCTATAGTGTCACCTAAATGCTAGAGCTCGCTGATCAGCCTCGACTGTGCCTTCTAGTTGCCAGCCATCT
GTTGTTTGCCCCTCCCCCGTGCCTTCCTTGACCCTGGAAGGTGCCACTCCCACTGTCCTTTCCTAATAAA
ATGAGGAAATTGCATCGCATTGTCTGAGTAGGTGTCATTCTATTCTGGGGGGTGGGGTGGGGCAGGACAG
CAAGGGGGAGGATTGGGAAGACAATAGCAGGCATGCTGGGGATGCGGTGGGCTCTATGGCTTCTGAGGCG
GAAAGAACCAGCTGGGGCTCTAGGGGGTATCCCC
[124 nt withheld, positions 2415-2538]
C
[91 nt withheld, positions 2540-2630]
A
[49 nt withheld, positions 2632-2680]
CCTTTGACGTTGGAGTCCACGTTCTTT
[37 nt withheld, positions 2708-2744]
ACCCTATCTCGGTCTATTCTTTTGATTTATAAGGGATTTTGCCGATTTCGGCCTATTGGTTAAAAAATGA
GCTGATTTAACAAAAATTTAACGCGAATTAATTCTGTGGAATGTGTGTCAGTTAGGGTGTGGAAAGTCCC
CAGGCTCCCCAGCAGGCAGAAGTATGCAAAGCATGCATCTCAATTAGTCAGCAACCAGGTGTGGAAAGTC
CCCAGGCTCCCCAGCAGGCAGAAGTATGCAAAGCATGCATCTCAATTAGTCAGCAACCATAGTCCCGCCC
CTAACTCCGCCCATCCCGCCCCTAACTCCGCCCAGTTCCGCCCATTCTCCGCCCCATGGCTGACTAATTT
TTTTTATTTATGCAGAGGCCGAGGCCGCCTCTGCCTCTGAGCTATTCCAGAAGTAGTGAGGAGGCTTTTT
TGGAGGCCTAGGCTTTTGCAAAAAGCTCCCGGGAGCTTGTATATCCATTTTCGGATCTGATCAAGAGACA
GGATGAGGATCGTTTCGCATGATTGAACAAGATGGATTGCACGCAGGTTCTCCGGCCGCTTGGGTGGAGA
GGCTATTCGGCTATGACTGGGCACAACAGACAATCGGCTGCTCTGATGCCGCCGTGTTCCGGCTGTCAGC
GCAGGGGCGCCCGGTTCTTTTTGTCAAGACCGACCTGTCCGGTGCCCTGAATGAACTGCAGGACGAGGCA
GCGCGGCTATCGTGGCTGGCCACGACGGGCGTTCCTTGCGCAGCTGTGCTCGACGTTGTCACTGAAGCGG
GAAGGGACTGGCTGCTATTGGGCGAAGTGCCGGGGCAGGATCTCCTGTCATCTCACCTTGCTCCTGCCGA
GAAAGTATCCATCATGGCTGATGCAATGCGGCGGCTGCATACGCTTGATCCGGCTACCTGCCCATTCGAC
CACCAAGCGAAACATCGCATCGAGCGAGCACGTACTCGGATGGAAGCCGGTCTTGTCGATCAGGATGATC
TGGACGAAGAGCATCAGGGGCTCGCGCCAGCCGAACTGTTCGCCAGGCTCAAGGCGCGCATGCCCGACGG
CGAGGATCTCGTCGTGACCCATGGCGATGCCTGCTTGCCGAATATCATGGTGGAAAATGGCCGCTTTTCT
GGATTCATCGACTGTGGCCGGCTGGGTGTGGCGGACCGCTATCAGGACATAGCGTTGGCTACCCGTGATA
TTGCTGAAGAGCTTGGCGGCGAATGGGCTGACCGCTTCCTCGTGCTTTACGGTATCGCCGCTCCCGATTC
GCAGCGCATCGCCTTCTATCGCCTTCTTGACGAGTTCTTCTGAGCGGGACTCTGGGGTTCGAAATGACCG
ACCAAGCGACGCCCAACCTGCCATCACGAGATTTCGATTCCACCGCCGCCTTCTATGAAAGGTTGGGCTT
CGGAATCGTTTTCCGGGACGCCGGCTGGATGATCCTCCAGCGCGGGGATCTCATGCTGGAGTTCTTCGCC
CACCCCAACTTGTTTATTGCAGCTTATAATGGTTACAAATAAAGCAATAGCATCACAAATTTCACAAATA
AAGCATTTTTTTCACTGCATTCTAGTTGTGGTTTGTCCAAACTCATCAATGTATCTTATCATGTCTGTAT
ACCGTCGACCTCTAGCTAGAGCTTGGCGTAATCATGGTCATAGCTGTTTCCTGTGTGAAATTGTTATCCG
CTCACAATTCCACACAACATACGAGCCGGAAGCATAAAGTGTAAAGCCTGGGGTGCCTAATGAGTGAGCT
AACTCACATTAATTGCGTTGCGCTCACTGCCCGCTTTCCAGTCGGGAAACCTGTCGTGCCAGCTGCATTA
ATGAATCGGCCAACGCGCGGGGAGAGGCGGTTTGCGTATTGGGCGCTCTTCCGCTTCCTCGCTCACTGAC
TCGCTGCGCTCGGTCGTTCGGCTGCGGCGAGCGGTATCAGCTCACTCAAAGGCGGTAATACGGTTATCCA
CAGAATCAGGGGATAACGCAGGAAAGAACATGTGAGCAAAAGGCCAGCAAAAGGCCAGGAACCGTAAAAA
GGCCGCGTTGCTGGCGTTTTTCCATAGGCTCCGCCCCCCTGACGAGCATCACAAAAATCGACGCTCAAGT
CAGAGGTGGCGAAACCCGACAGGACTATAAAGATACCAGGCGTTTCCCCCTGGAAGCTCCCTCGTGCGCT
CTCCTGTTCCGACCCTGCCGCTTACCGGATACCTGTCCGCCTTTCTCCCTTCGGGAAGCGTGGCGCTTTC
TCATAGCTCACGCTGTAGGTATCTCAGTTCGGTGTAGGTCGTTCGCTCCAAGCTGGGCTGTGTGCACGAA
CCCCCCGTTCAGCCCGACCGCTGCGCCTTATCCGGTAACTATCGTCTTGAGTCCAACCCGGTAAGACACG
ACTTATCGCCACTGGCAGCAGCCACTGGTAACAGGATTAGCAGAGCGAGGTATGTAGGCGGTGCTACAGA
GTTCTTGAAGTGGTGGCCTAACTACGGCTACACTAGAAGAACAGTATTTGGTATCTGCGCTCTGCTGAAG
CCAGTTACCTTCGGAAAAAGAGTTGGTAGCTCTTGATCCGGCAAACAAACCACCGCTGGTAGCGGTGGTT
TTTTTGTTTGCAAGCAGCAGATTACGCGCAGAAAAAAAGGATCTCAAGAAGATCCTTTGATCTTTTCTAC
GGGGTCTGACGCTCAGTGGAACGAAAACTCACGTTAAGGGATTTTGGTCATGAGATTATCAAAAAGGATC
TTCACCTAGATCCTTTTAAATTAAAAATGAAGTTTTAAATCAATCTAAAGTATATATGAGTAAACTTGGT
CTGACAGTTACCAATGCTTAATCAGTGAGGCACCTATCTCAGCGATCTGTCTATTTCGTTCATCCATAGT
TGCCTGACTCCCCGTCGTGTAGATAACTACGATACGGGAGGGCTTACCATCTGGCCCCAGTGCTGCAATG
ATACCGCGAGACCCACGCTCACCGGCTCCAGATTTATCAGCAATAAACCAGCCAGCCGGAAGGGCCGAGC
GCAGAAGTGGTCCTGCAACTTTATCCGCCTCCATCCAGTCTATTAATTGTTGCCGGGAAGCTAGAGTAAG
TAGTTCGCCAGTTAATAGTTTGCGCAACGTTGTTGCCATTGCTACAGGCATCGTGGTGTCACGCTCGTCG
TTTGGTATGGCTTCATTCAGCTCCGGTTCCCAACGATCAAGGCGAGTTACATGATCCCCCATGTTGTGCA
AAAAAGCGGTTAGCTCCTTCGGTCCTCCGATCGTTGTCAGAAGTAAGTTGGCCGCAGTGTTATCACTCAT
GGTTATGGCAGCACTGCATAATTCTCTTACTGTCATGCCATCCGTAAGATGCTTTTCTGTGACTGGTGAG
TACTCAACCAAGTCATTCTGAGAATAGTGTATGCGGCGACCGAGTTGCTCTTGCCCGGCGTCAATACGGG
ATAATACCGCGCCACATAGCAGAACTTTAAAAGTGCTCATCATTGGAAAACGTTCTTCGGGGCGAAAACT
CTCAAGGATCTTACCGCTGTTGAGATCCAGTTCGATGTAACCCACTCGTGCACCCAACTGATCTTCAGCA
TCTTTTACTTTCACCAGCGTTTCTGGGTGAGCAAAAACAGGAAGGCAAAATGCCGCAAAAAAGGGAATAA
GGGCGACACGGAAATGTTGAATACTCATACTCTTCCTTTTTCAATATTATTGAAGCATTTATCAGGGTTA
TTGTCTCATGAGCGGATACATATTTGAATGTATTTAGAAAAATAAACAAATAGGGGTTCCGCGCACATTT
CCCCGAAAAGTGCCACCTGACGTCGACGGATCGGGAGATCTCCCGATCCCCTATGGTGCACTCTCAGTAC
AATCTGCTCTGA
Features (pLannotate 1.2.2; 22 found; start..end, strand, type, name):
    177..556     +  enhancer       CMV enhancer: human cytomegalovirus immediate early enhancer
    557..760     +  promoter       CMV promoter: human cytomegalovirus (CMV) immediate early promoter
    756..789     +  LTR            5' LTR (truncated) (fragment): truncated 5' long terminal repeat (LTR) from HIV-1
    805..823     +  promoter       T7 promoter: promoter for bacteriophage T7 RNA polymerase
    856..1533    +  CDS            mNeonGreen: mNeonGreen is a basic (constitutively fluorescent) green/yellow fluorescent protein published in 2013, derived from Branchiostoma lanceolatum. It is reported to be a very rapidly-maturing monomer with moderate acid sensitivity.
   1540..2040    +  CDS            Nluc: NanoLuc® luciferase human codon-optimized
   2101..2119    -  promoter       SP6 promoter: promoter for bacteriophage SP6 RNA polymerase
   2145..2369    +  polyA_signal   bGH poly(A) signal: bovine growth hormone polyadenylation signal
   2373..2394    +  promoter       SV40 promoter (fragment): SV40 enhancer and early promoter
   2415..2843    +  rep_origin     f1 ori (sequence partly withheld): f1 bacteriophage origin of replication; arrow indicates direction of (+) strand synthesis
   2857..3186    +  promoter       SV40 promoter: SV40 enhancer and early promoter
   3253..4044    +  CDS            neo: KKA2_KLEPN - Also known as kan, nptII. Experimental evidence at protein level: Swiss-Prot protein existence level 1. Resistance to kanamycin, neomycin, paromomycin, ribostamycin, butirosin and gentamicin B. From Klebsiella pneumoniae.
   4068..4226    +  CDS            ble (fragment): BLE_KLEPN - Experimental evidence at protein level: Swiss-Prot protein existence level 1. Binding protein with a strong affinity to the bleomycin family of antibiotics. Binds to CL990; an antimitotic-antibiotic compound. From Klebsiella pneumoniae.
   4221..4342    +  polyA_signal   SV40 poly(A) signal: SV40 polyadenylation signal
   4415..4431    -  protein_bind   lac operator: The lac repressor binds to the lac operator to inhibit transcription in E. coli. This inhibition can be relieved by adding lactose or isopropyl-β-D-thiogalactopyranoside (IPTG). lac repressor encoded by lacI
   4439..4469    -  promoter       lac promoter: promoter for the E. coli lac operon
   4484..4505    -  protein_bind   CAP binding site: CAP binding activates transcription in the presence of cAMP. E. coli catabolite activator protein
   4518..4610    -  CDS            lacI (fragment): lac repressor; lacI; The lac repressor binds to the lac operator to inhibit transcription in E. coli. This inhibition can be relieved by adding lactose or isopropyl-β-D-thiogalactopyranoside (IPTG).
   4793..5381    -  rep_origin     ori: high-copy-number ColE1/pMB1/pBR322/pUC origin of replication
   5552..6412    -  CDS            AmpR: β-lactamase; bla; confers resistance to ampicillin, carbenicillin, and related antibiotics
   6413..6517    -  promoter       AmpR promoter: bla
   6576..22      -  misc_feature   bom (fragment) (across the origin): basis of mobility region from pBR322
