[The description below was written by a language model from this plasmid's Addgene catalogue record and pLannotate feature annotations shown in this document.]
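Description:
GeNL/pcDNA3 is a mammalian expression plasmid built on the pcDNA3 backbone that encodes Green enhanced Nano-lantern (GeNL), the green member of a set of colour variants of a bright luminescent protein. The sequenced plasmid is about 6.6 kb. In E. coli it is maintained at high copy number through a ColE1/pUC-type origin and selected with ampicillin via the β-lactamase gene. An f1 origin is also present. For mammalian cells, an SV40 early promoter drives the neomycin phosphotransferase gene, followed by an SV40 polyadenylation signal, which allows G418 selection of stable transfectants.

The synthetic insert of roughly 1.2 kb sits between the BamHI and EcoRI sites, both of which are retained. The feature table resolves it into two adjacent coding segments in the same orientation: the green/yellow fluorescent protein mNeonGreen, followed after a very short gap by human codon-optimised NanoLuc luciferase, consistent with a single fusion protein. In Nano-lantern designs of this kind, energy from the luciferase reaction is transferred to the attached fluorescent protein, so light is emitted at the acceptor's colour and with higher brightness than from the luciferase alone. Expression is driven by the CMV immediate early enhancer and promoter and terminated by the bovine growth hormone polyadenylation signal. T7 and SP6 promoters flank the cloning region, as is standard for this backbone. The short HIV-1 LTR, ble, lacI and bom fragments in the annotation appear to be partial matches to backbone sequence rather than functional elements. The construct is intended for expressing GeNL in mammalian cells as a bright green bioluminescent reporter, including in real-time multicolour imaging alongside the other colour variants.
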