Addgene plasmid #85200: GeNL/pcDNA3
Purpose: Green color variant of bright luminescent protein
Depositing lab: Takeharu Nagai. Publication: Five colour variants of bright luminescent protein for real-time multicolour bioimaging. Suzuki K, Kimura T, Shinoda H, Bai G, Daniels MJ, Arai Y, Nakano M, Nagai T. Nat Commun. 2016 Dec 14;7:13718. doi: 10.1038/ncomms13718. PubMed 27966527.
Backbone
  Vector backbone: pcDNA3
  Backbone manufacturer: Invitrogen
  Vector type: Mammalian Expression
  Selectable markers: Neomycin (select with G418)
Growth in bacteria
  Bacterial resistance: Ampicillin, 100 μg/mL
  Growth temperature: 37°C
  Growth strain: DH5alpha
  Copy number: High Copy
Gene/Insert
  Gene/Insert name: Green enhanced Nano-lantern (alt name: GeNL)
  Species: Synthetic
  Insert size (bp): 1185
  GenBank ID: LC128715
  Promoter: CMV
  Cloning method: Restriction Enzyme; 5′ cloning site BamHI (not destroyed); 3′ cloning site EcoRI (not destroyed)
  Sequencing primers: 5′ AATACGACTCACTATA; 3′ TAGAAGGCACAGTCGAGG
Terms and licenses: Academic/Nonprofit Terms; Industry Terms: Not Available to Industry
How to cite: GeNL/pcDNA3 was a gift from Takeharu Nagai (Addgene plasmid # 85200 ; http://n2t.net/addgene:85200 ; RRID:Addgene_85200)
