>Addgene plasmid #85200 | GeNL/pcDNA3 | depositor partial sequence | sequence record 164331 | GeNL/pcDNA3 sequence 1185 bps
ATGGTGTCCAAGGGCGAAGAGGACAACATGGCCAGCCTGCCTGCCACCCACGAGCTGCACATCTTCGGCA
GCATCAACGGCGTGGACTTCGACATGGTGGGACAGGGCACCGGCAACCCCAACGACGGCTACGAGGAACT
GAACCTGAAGTCCACAAAGGGCGACCTGCAGTTCAGCCCCTGGATTCTGGTGCCCCACATCGGCTACGGC
TTCCACCAGTACCTGCCCTACCCCGACGGCATGAGCCCTTTCCAGGCCGCTATGGTGGATGGCAGCGGCT
ACCAGGTGCACCGGACCATGCAGTTTGAGGACGGCGCCAGCCTGACCGTGAACTACCGGTACACATACGA
GGGCAGCCACATCAAGGGCGAGGCCCAAGTGAAGGGCACAGGCTTTCCAGCCGACGGCCCCGTGATGACC
AATAGCCTGACAGCCGCCGACTGGTGCAGAAGCAAGAAAACCTACCCCAATGACAAGACCATCATCAGCA
CCTTCAAGTGGTCCTACACCACCGGCAATGGCAAGCGGTACAGAAGCACCGCCCGGACCACCTACACCTT
CGCCAAACCTATGGCCGCCAACTACCTGAAGAACCAGCCTATGTACGTGTTCCGCAAGACCGAGCTGAAG
CACTCCAAGACAGAACTGAACTTCAAAGAGTGGCAGAAAGCCTTCACCGGGTTTGAAGATTTCGTTGGGG
ACTGGCGACAGACAGCCGGCTACAACCTGGACCAAGTCCTTGAACAGGGAGGTGTGTCCAGTTTGTTTCA
GAATCTCGGGGTGTCCGTAACTCCGATCCAAAGGATTGTCCTGAGCGGTGAAAATGGGCTGAAGATCGAC
ATCCATGTCATCATCCCGTATGAAGGTCTGAGCGGCGACCAAATGGGCCAGATCGAAAAAATTTTTAAGG
TGGTGTACCCTGTGGATGATCATCACTTTAAGGTGATCCTGCACTATGGCACACTGGTAATCGACGGGGT
TACGCCGAACATGATCGACTATTTCGGACGGCCGTATGAAGGCATCGCCGTGTTCGACGGCAAAAAGATC
ACTGTAACAGGGACCCTGTGGAACGGCAACAAAATTATCGACGAGCGCCTGATCAACCCCGACGGCTCCC
TGCTGTTCCGAGTAACCATCAACGGAGTGACCGGCTGGCGGCTGTGCGAACGCATTCTGGCGTAA
